>Addgene plasmid #81403 | pDONR223_IDH2_p.E268D | addgene full sequence | sequence record 167913 | Addgene NGS Result
GGCAGTTCCCTACTCTCGCGTTAACGCTAGCATGGATGTTTTCCCAGTCACGACGTTGTAAAACGACGGC
CAGTCTTAAGCTCGGGCCCCAAATAATGATTTTATTTTGACTGATAGTGACCTGTTCGTTGCAACAAATT
GATGAGCAATGCTTTTTTATAATGCCAACTTTGTACAAAAAAGTTGGCATGGCCGGCTACCTGCGGGTCG
TGCGCTCGCTCTGCAGAGCCTCAGGCTCGCGGCCGGCCTGGGCGCCGGCGGCCCTGACAGCCCCCACCTC
GCAAGAGCAGCCGCGGCGCCACTATGCCGACAAAAGGATCAAGGTGGCGAAGCCCGTGGTGGAGATGGAT
GGTGATGAGATGACCCGTATTATCTGGCAGTTCATCAAGGAGAAGCTCATCCTGCCCCACGTGGACATCC
AGCTAAAGTATTTTGACCTCGGGCTCCCAAACCGTGACCAGACTGATGACCAGGTCACCATTGACTCTGC
ACTGGCCACCCAGAAGTACAGTGTGGCTGTCAAGTGTGCCACCATCACCCCTGATGAGGCCCGTGTGGAA
GAGTTCAAGCTGAAGAAGATGTGGAAAAGTCCCAATGGAACTATCCGGAACATCCTGGGGGGGACTGTCT
TCCGGGAGCCCATCATCTGCAAAAACATCCCACGCCTAGTCCCTGGCTGGACCAAGCCCATCACCATTGG
CAGGCACGCCCATGGCGACCAGTACAAGGCCACAGACTTTGTGGCAGACCGGGCCGGCACTTTCAAAATG
GTCTTCACCCCAAAAGATGGCAGTGGTGTCAAGGAGTGGGAAGTGTACAACTTCCCCGCAGGCGGCGTGG
GCATGGGCATGTACAACACCGACGAGTCCATCTCAGGTTTTGCGCACAGCTGCTTCCAGTATGCCATCCA
GAAGAAATGGCCGCTGTACATGAGCACCAAGAACACCATACTGAAAGCCTACGATGGGCGTTTCAAGGAC
ATCTTCCAGGATATCTTTGACAAGCACTATAAGACCGACTTCGACAAGAATAAGATCTGGTATGAGCACC
GGCTCATTGATGACATGGTGGCTCAGGTCCTCAAGTCTTCGGGTGGCTTTGTGTGGGCCTGCAAGAACTA
TGACGGAGATGTGCAGTCAGACATCCTGGCCCAGGGCTTTGGCTCCCTTGGCCTGATGACGTCCGTCCTG
GTCTGCCCTGATGGGAAGACGATTGAGGCTGAGGCCGCTCATGGGACCGTCACCCGCCACTATCGGGAGC
ACCAGAAGGGCCGGCCCACCAGCACCAACCCCATCGCCAGCATCTTTGCCTGGACACGTGGCCTGGAGCA
CCGGGGGAAGCTGGATGGGAACCAAGACCTCATCAGGTTTGCCCAGATGCTGGAGAAGGTGTGCGTGGAG
ACGGTGGAGAGTGGAGCCATGACCAAGGACCTGGCGGGCTGCATTCACGGCCTCAGCAATGTGAAGCTGA
ACGAGCACTTCCTGAACACCACGGACTTCCTCGACACCATCAAGAGCAACCTGGACAGAGCCCTGGGCAG
GCAGTGATTGCCAACTTTCTTGTACAAAGTTGGCATTATAAGAAAGCATTGCTTATCAATTTGTTGCAAC
GAACAGGTCACTATCAGTCAAAATAAAATCATTATTTGCCATCCAGCTGATATCCCCTATAGTGAGTCGT
ATTACATGGTCATAGCTGTTTCCTGGCAGCTCTGGCCCGTGTCTCAAAATCTCTGATGTTACATTGCACA
AGATAAAAATATATCATCATGCCTCCTCTAGACCAGCCAGGACAGAAATGCCTCGACTTCGCTGCTACCC
AAGGTTGCCGGGTGACGCACACCGTGGAAACGGATGAAGGCACGAACCCAGTGGACATAAGCCTGTTCGG
TTCGTAAGCTGTAATGCAAGTAGCGTATGCGCTCACGCAACTGGTCCAGAACCTTGACCGAACGCAGCGG
TGGTAACGGCGCAGTGGCGGTTTTCATGGCTTGTTATGACTGTTTTTTTGGGGTACAGTCTATGCCTCGG
GCATCCAAGCAGCAAGCGCGTTACGCCGTGGGTCGATGTTTGATGTTATGGAGCAGCAACGATGTTACGC
AGCAGGGCAGTCGCCCTAAAACAAAGTTAAACATTATGAGGGAAGCGGTGATCGCCGAAGTATCGACTCA
ACTATCAGAGGTAGTTGGCGTCATCGAGCGCCATCTCGAACCGACGTTGCTGGCCGTACATTTGTACGGC
TCCGCAGTGGATGGCGGCCTGAAGCCACACAGTGATATTGATTTGCTGGTTACGGTGACCGTAAGGCTTG
ATGAAACAACGCGGCGAGCTTTGATCAACGACCTTTTGGAAACTTCGGCTTCCCCTGGAGAGAGCGAGAT
TCTCCGCGCTGTAGAAGTCACCATTGTTGTGCACGACGACATCATTCCGTGGCGTTATCCAGCTAAGCGC
GAACTGCAATTTGGAGAATGGCAGCGCAATGACATTCTTGCAGGTATCTTCGAGCCAGCCACGATCGACA
TTGATCTGGCTATCTTGCTGACAAAAGCAAGAGAACATAGCGTTGCCTTGGTAGGTCCAGCGGCGGAGGA
ACTCTTTGATCCGGTTCCTGAACAGGATCTATTTGAGGCGCTAAATGAAACCTTAACGCTATGGAACTCG
CCGCCCGACTGGGCTGGCGATGAGCGAAATGTAGTGCTTACGTTGTCCCGCATTTGGTACAGCGCAGTAA
CCGGCAAAATCGCGCCGAAGGATGTCGCTGCCGACTGGGCAATGGAGCGCCTGCCGGCCCAGTATCAGCC
CGTCATACTTGAAGCTAGACAGGCTTATCTTGGACAAGAAGAAGATCGCTTGGCCTCGCGCGCAGATCAG
TTGGAAGAATTTGTCCACTACGTGAAAGGCGAGATCACCAAGGTAGTCGGCAAATAACCCTCGAGCCACC
CATGACCAAAATCCCTTAACGTGAGTTACGCGTCGTTCCACTGAGCGTCAGACCCCGTAGAAAAGATCAA
AGGATCTTCTTGAGATCCTTTTTTTCTGCGCGTAATCTGCTGCTTGCAAACAAAAAAACCACCGCTACCA
GCGGTGGTTTGTTTGCCGGATCAAGAGCTACCAACTCTTTTTCCGAAGGTAACTGGCTTCAGCAGAGCGC
AGATACCAAATACTGTTCTTCTAGTGTAGCCGTAGTTAGGCCACCACTTCAAGAACTCTGTAGCACCGCC
TACATACCTCGCTCTGCTAATCCTGTTACCAGTGGCTGCTGCCAGTGGCGATAAGTCGTGTCTTACCGGG
TTGGACTCAAGACGATAGTTACCGGATAAGGCGCAGCGGTCGGGCTGAACGGGGGGTTCGTGCACACAGC
CCAGCTTGGAGCGAACGACCTACACCGAACTGAGATACCTACAGCGTGAGCTATGAGAAAGCGCCACGCT
TCCCGAAGGGAGAAAGGCGGACAGGTATCCGGTAAGCGGCAGGGTCGGAACAGGAGAGCGCACGAGGGAG
CTTCCAGGGGGAAACGCCTGGTATCTTTATAGTCCTGTCGGGTTTCGCCACCTCTGACTTGAGCGTCGAT
TTTTGTGATGCTCGTCAGGGGGGCGGAGCCTATGGAAAAACGCCAGCAACGCGGCCTTTTTACGGTTCCT
GGCCTTTTGCTGGCCTTTTGCTCACATGTTCTTTCCTGCGTTATCCCCTGATTCTGTGGATAACCGTATT
ACCGCCTTTGAGTGAGCTGATACCGCTCGCCGCAGCCGAACGACCGAGCGCAGCGAGTCAGTGAGCGAGG
AAGCGGAAGAGCGCCCAATACGCAAACCGCCTCTCCCCGCGCGTTGGCCGATTCATTAATGCAGCTGGCA
CGACAGGTTTCCCGACTGGAAAGCGGGCAGTGAGCGCAACGCAATTAATACGCGTACCGCTAGCCAGGAA
GAGTTTGTAGAAACGCAAAAAGGCCATCCGTCAGGATGGCCTTCTGCTTAGTTTGATGCCTGGCAGTTTA
TGGCGGGCGTCCTGCCCGCCACCCTCCGGGCCGTTGCTTCACAACGTTCAAATCCGCTCCCGGCGGATTT
GTCCTACTCAGGAGAGCGTTCACCGACAAACAACAGATAAAACGAAAGGCCCAGTCTTCCGACTGAGCCT
TTCGTTTTATTTGATGCCT
Features (pLannotate 1.2.2; 12 found; start..end, strand, type, name):
     38..74      -  CDS            lacZα (fragment): LacZα fragment of β-galactosidase; lacZ fragment
     91..186     +  protein_bind   attL3: mutant version of attL; recombination site for the Gateway® LR reaction LR Clonase™
    189..1544    +  CDS            IDH2: IDHP_HUMAN - Experimental evidence at protein level: Swiss-Prot protein existence level 1. Plays a role in intermediary metabolism and energy production. It may tightly associate or interact with the pyruvate dehydrogenase complex. From Homo sapiens (Human).
   1552..1647    -  protein_bind   attL3: mutant version of attL; recombination site for the Gateway® LR reaction LR Clonase™
   1666..1684    -  promoter       T7 promoter: promoter for bacteriophage T7 RNA polymerase
   1874..1897    +  promoter       Pc promoter (fragment): intI1 (promoter lies within the coding sequence); class 1 integron promoter
   2073..2129    +  CDS            GmR (fragment): gentamycin acetyltransferase; aacC1; confers resistance to gentamycin
   2136..2927    +  CDS            SmR: aminoglycoside adenylyltransferase (Murphy, 1985); aadA; confers resistance to spectinomycin and streptomycin
   3020..3608    +  rep_origin     ori: high-copy-number ColE1/pMB1/pBR322/pUC origin of replication
   3791..3883    +  CDS            lacI (fragment): lac repressor; lacI; The lac repressor binds to the lac operator to inhibit transcription in E. coli. This inhibition can be relieved by adding lactose or isopropyl-β-D-thiogalactopyranoside (IPTG).
   3938..3965    -  terminator     rrnB T2 terminator: transcription terminator T2 from the E. coli rrnB gene
   4097..4140    +  terminator     rrnB T1 terminator: Escherichia coli rrnB; transcription terminator T1 from the E. coli rrnB gene
