[The description below was written by a language model from this plasmid's Addgene catalogue record and pLannotate feature annotations shown in this document.]
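Description:
pDONR223_IDH2_p.E268D is a Gateway entry clone built on the Invitrogen pDONR223 backbone and carrying the human IDH2 open reading frame (mitochondrial NADP-dependent isocitrate dehydrogenase) with an E268D missense substitution. It is a bacterial propagation and shuttling plasmid rather than an expression vector. The sequenced record is about 4.1 kb and contains a high-copy ColE1/pUC-type origin. It also contains an aadA (SmR) aminoglycoside adenylyltransferase gene that confers spectinomycin/streptomycin resistance, preceded by a fragment of a class 1 integron Pc promoter and a remnant of a gentamicin resistance gene. Short lacZα and lacI fragments and the rrnB T1 and T2 terminators are backbone remnants. The terminators help insulate the cloning region from read-through transcription.

The IDH2 coding sequence (roughly 1.36 kb) is flanked on both sides by attL-type recombination sites, which the automated annotation labels as attL3. These sites allow the ORF to be transferred by an LR Clonase reaction into any compatible Gateway destination vector. The record lists no promoter for the insert. The only promoter annotated near it is a T7 promoter downstream of the 3′ att site, on the opposite strand and pointing back toward the insert, so the gene is not meant to be expressed from this plasmid. The clone is in the "closed" configuration, with a stop codon immediately after the insert, so destination vectors will yield native C-termini rather than C-terminal fusions. M13 primer sites on either side of the cassette are used for sequence verification.

The plasmid belongs to the Target Accelerator Plasmid Collection, a set of wild-type and variant ORFs assembled for systematic functional testing of rare cancer-associated alleles. It serves as the source clone for moving this IDH2 variant into expression vectors for such assays.
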