Addgene plasmid #81403: pDONR223_IDH2_p.E268D
Purpose: Gateway Donor vector containing IDH2 , part of the Target Accelerator Plasmid Collection.
Depositing lab: Jesse Boehm & William Hahn & David Root. Depositing organization: Broad Institute. Publication: Systematic Functional Interrogation of Rare Cancer Variants Identifies Oncogenic Alleles. Kim E, Ilic N, Shrestha Y, Zou L, Kamburov A, Zhu C, Yang X, Lubonja R, Tran N, Nguyen C, Lawrence MS, Piccioni F, Bagul M, Doench JG, Chouinard CR, Wu X, Hogstrom L, Natoli T, Tamayo P, Horn H, Corsello SM, Lage K, Root DE, Subramanian A, Golub TR, Getz G, Boehm JS, Hahn WC. Cancer Discov. 2016 Jul;6(7):714-26. doi: 10.1158/2159-8290.CD-16-0160. Epub 2016 May 4. PubMed 27147599.
Backbone
  Vector backbone: pDONR223
  Backbone manufacturer: Invitrogen
  Backbone size w/o insert (bp): 2790
  Vector type: Gateway Entry vector
Growth in bacteria
  Bacterial resistance: Spectinomycin, 50 μg/mL
  Growth temperature: 37°C
  Growth strain: DH5alpha
  Copy number: High Copy
Gene/Insert
  Gene/Insert name: IDH2
  Species: H. sapiens (human)
  Mutation: E268D
  GenBank ID: NM_002168.3
  Entrez Gene: IDH2 (a.k.a. D2HGA2, ICD-M, IDH, IDH-2, IDHM, IDP, IDPM, mNADP-IDH)
  Promoter: None
  Cloning method: Gateway Cloning
  Sequencing primers: 5′ M13pUC-fwd; 3′ M13-Rev
Terms and licenses: Academic/Nonprofit Terms; Industry Terms: Not Available to Industry
Depositor comments: Closed state: stop codon immediately follows insert
How to cite: pDONR223_IDH2_p.E268D was a gift from Jesse Boehm & William Hahn & David Root (Addgene plasmid # 81403 ; http://n2t.net/addgene:81403 ; RRID:Addgene_81403)
