>Addgene plasmid #81403 | pDONR223_IDH2_p.E268D | depositor partial sequence | sequence record 154722 | Insert sequence
ATGGCCGGCTACCTGCGGGTCGTGCGCTCGCTCTGCAGAGCCTCAGGCTCGCGGCCGGCCTGGGCGCCGG
CGGCCCTGACAGCCCCCACCTCGCAAGAGCAGCCGCGGCGCCACTATGCCGACAAAAGGATCAAGGTGGC
GAAGCCCGTGGTGGAGATGGATGGTGATGAGATGACCCGTATTATCTGGCAGTTCATCAAGGAGAAGCTC
ATCCTGCCCCACGTGGACATCCAGCTAAAGTATTTTGACCTCGGGCTCCCAAACCGTGACCAGACTGATG
ACCAGGTCACCATTGACTCTGCACTGGCCACCCAGAAGTACAGTGTGGCTGTCAAGTGTGCCACCATCAC
CCCTGATGAGGCCCGTGTGGAAGAGTTCAAGCTGAAGAAGATGTGGAAAAGTCCCAATGGAACTATCCGG
AACATCCTGGGGGGGACTGTCTTCCGGGAGCCCATCATCTGCAAAAACATCCCACGCCTAGTCCCTGGCT
GGACCAAGCCCATCACCATTGGCAGGCACGCCCATGGCGACCAGTACAAGGCCACAGACTTTGTGGCAGA
CCGGGCCGGCACTTTCAAAATGGTCTTCACCCCAAAAGATGGCAGTGGTGTCAAGGAGTGGGAAGTGTAC
AACTTCCCCGCAGGCGGCGTGGGCATGGGCATGTACAACACCGACGAGTCCATCTCAGGTTTTGCGCACA
GCTGCTTCCAGTATGCCATCCAGAAGAAATGGCCGCTGTACATGAGCACCAAGAACACCATACTGAAAGC
CTACGATGGGCGTTTCAAGGACATCTTCCAGGATATCTTTGACAAGCACTATAAGACCGACTTCGACAAG
AATAAGATCTGGTATGAGCACCGGCTCATTGATGACATGGTGGCTCAGGTCCTCAAGTCTTCGGGTGGCT
TTGTGTGGGCCTGCAAGAACTATGACGGAGATGTGCAGTCAGACATCCTGGCCCAGGGCTTTGGCTCCCT
TGGCCTGATGACGTCCGTCCTGGTCTGCCCTGATGGGAAGACGATTGAGGCTGAGGCCGCTCATGGGACC
GTCACCCGCCACTATCGGGAGCACCAGAAGGGCCGGCCCACCAGCACCAACCCCATCGCCAGCATCTTTG
CCTGGACACGTGGCCTGGAGCACCGGGGGAAGCTGGATGGGAACCAAGACCTCATCAGGTTTGCCCAGAT
GCTGGAGAAGGTGTGCGTGGAGACGGTGGAGAGTGGAGCCATGACCAAGGACCTGGCGGGCTGCATTCAC
GGCCTCAGCAATGTGAAGCTGAACGAGCACTTCCTGAACACCACGGACTTCCTCGACACCATCAAGAGCA
ACCTGGACAGAGCCCTGGGCAGGCAG
